>Addgene plasmid #57581 | tdEos-ARP2-N-14 | addgene full sequence | sequence record 478934 | Addgene NGS Result
AACAACTCCGCCCCATTGACGCAAATGGGCGGTAGGCGTGTACGGTGGGAGGTCTATATAAGCAGAGCTG
GTTTAGTGAACCGTCAGATCCGCTAGCGCTACCGGACTCAGATCTCGAGACCGCCATGGACAGCCAGGGC
AGGAAGGTGGTGGTGTGCGACAACGGCACCGGGTTTGTGAAGTGTGGATATGCAGGCTCTAACTTTCCAG
AACACATCTTCCCAGCTTTGGTTGGAAGACCTATTATCAGATCAACCACCAAAGTGGGAAACATTGAAAT
CAAGAATAACAAAAAGATGGATCTTATGGTTGGTGATGAGGCAAGTGAATTACGATCAATGTTAGAAGTT
AACTACCCTATGGAAAATGGCATAGTACGAAATTGGGATGACATGAAACACCTGTGGGACTACACATTTG
GACCAGAGAAACTTAATATAGATACCAGAAATTGTAAAATCTTACTCACAGAACCTCCTATGAACCCAAC
CAAAAACAGAGAGAAGATTGTAGAGGTAATGTTTGAAACTTACCAGTTTTCCGGTGTATATGTAGCCATC
CAGGCAGTTCTGACTTTGTACGCTCAAGGTTTATTGACTGGTGTAGTGGTAGACTCTGGAGATGGTGTGA
CTCACATTTGCCCAGTATATGAAGGCTTTTCTCTCCCTCATCTTACCAGGAGACTGGATATTGCTGGGAG
GGATATAACTAGATATCTTATCAAGCTACTTCTGTTGCGAGGATACGCCTTCAACCACTCTGCTGATTTT
GAAACGGTTCGCATGATTAAAGAAAAACTGTGTTACGTGGGATATAATATTGAGCAAGAGCAGAAACTGG
CCTTAGAAACCACAGTATTAGTTGAATCTTATACACTCCCAGATGGACGTATCATCAAAGTTGGGGGAGA
GAGATTTGAAGCACCAGAAGCTTTATTTCAGCCTCACTTGATCAATGTTGAAGGAGTTGGTGTTGCTGAA
TTGCTTTTTAACACAATTCAGGCAGCTGACATTGATACCAGATCTGAATTCTACAAACACATTGTGCTTT
CTGGAGGGTCTACTATGTATCCTGGCCTGCCATCACGGTTGGAACGAGAACTTAAACAGCTTTACTTAGA
ACGAGTTTTGAAGGGTGATGTGGAAAAACTTTCTAAATTTAAGATCCGCATTGAAGACCCACCCCGCAGA
AAGCACATGGTATTCCTGGGTGGTGCAGTTCTAGCGGATATCATGAAAGACAAAGACAACTTTTGGATGA
CCCGACAAGAGTACCAAGAAAAGGGTGTCCGTGTGCTAGAGAAACTTGGTGTGACTGTTCGAGGGGGTGC
GTCAGGCGGCAGCGGATCTGGACCGGTCGCCACCATGAGTGCGATTAAGCCAGACATGAAGATCAACCTC
CGTATGGAAGGCAACGTAAACGGGCACCACTTTGTGATCGACGGAGATGGTACAGGCAAGCCTTTTGAGG
GAAAACAGAGTATGGATCTTGAAGTCAAAGAGGGCGGACCTCTGCCTTTTGCCTTTGATATCCTGACCAC
TGCATTCCATTACGGCAACAGGGTATTCGCCGAATATCCAGACCACATACAAGACTATTTTAAGCAGTCG
TTTCCTAAGGGGTATTCGTGGGAACGAAGCTTGACTTTCGAAGACGGGGGCATTTGCATTGCCAGAAACG
ACATAACAATGGAAGGGGACACTTTCTATAATAAAGTTCGATTTCACGGTGTAAACTTTCCCGCCAATGG
TCCAGTTATGCAGAAGAAGACGCTGAAATGGGAGCCCTCCACTGAGAAAATGTATGTGCGTGATGGAGTG
CTGACTGGTGATATTCGCATGGCTTTGTTGCTTGAAGGAAATGCCCATTACCGATGTGACTTCAGAACTA
CTTACAAAGCTAAGGAGAAGGGTGTCAAGTTACCAGGCTACCACTTTGTGGACCACTGCATTGAGATTTT
AAGCCATGACAAAGATTACAACAAGGTTAAGCTGTATGAGCATGCTGTTGCTCATTCTGGATTGCCTGAC
AATGCCAGACGATCCGGTAGCGGTCACGGTACTGGTTCTACTGGTTCTGGTTCTTCTGAGAGTGCGATTA
AGCCAGACATGAAGATCAACCTCCGTATGGAAGGCAACGTAAACGGGCACCACTTTGTGATCGACGGAGA
TGGTACAGGCAAGCCTTTTGAGGGAAAACAGAGTATGGATCTTGAAGTCAAAGAGGGCGGACCTCTGCCT
TTTGCCTTTGATATCCTGACCACTGCATTCCATTACGGCAACAGGGTATTCGCCGAATATCCAGACCACA
TACAAGACTATTTTAAGCAGTCGTTTCCTAAGGGGTATTCGTGGGAACGAAGCTTGACTTTCGAAGACGG
GGGCATTTGCATTGCCAGAAACGACATAACAATGGAAGGGGACACTTTCTATAATAAAGTTCGATTTCAC
GGTGTAAACTTTCCCGCCAATGGTCCAGTTATGCAGAAGAAGACGCTGAAATGGGAGCCCTCCACTGAGA
AAATGTATGTGCGTGATGGAGTGCTGACTGGTGATATTCGCATGGCTTTGTTGCTTGAAGGAAATGCCCA
TTACCGATGTGACTTCAGAACTACTTACAAAGCTAAGGAGAAGGGTGTCAAGTTACCAGGCTACCACTTT
GTGGACCACTGCATTGAGATTTTAAGCCATGACAAAGATTACAACAAGGTTAAGCTGTATGAGCATGCTG
TTGCTCATTCTGGATTGCCTGACAATGCCAGACGATAAGCGGCCGCGACTCTAGATCATAATCAGCCATA
CCACATTTGTAGAGGTTTTACTTGCTTTAAAAAACCTCCCACACCTCCCCCTGAACCTGAAACATAAAAT
GAATGCAATTGTTGTTGTTAACTTGTTTATTGCAGCTTATAATGGTTACAAATAAAGCAATAGCATCACA
AATTTCACAAATAAAGCATTTTTTTCACTGCATTCTAGTTGTGGTTTGTCCAAACTCATCAATGTATCTT
AAGGCGTAAATTGTAAGCGTTAATATTTTGTTAAAATTCGCGTTAAATTTTTGTTAAATCAGCTCATTTT
TTAACCAATAGGCCGAAATCGGCAAAATCCCTTATAAATCAAAAGAATAGACCGAGATAGGGT
[37 nt withheld, positions 3144-3180]
AAAGAACGTGGACTCCAACGTCAAAGG
[49 nt withheld, positions 3208-3256]
T
[91 nt withheld, positions 3258-3348]
G
[124 nt withheld, positions 3350-3473]
CAGGTGGCACTTTTCGGGGAAATGTGCGCGGAACCCCTATTTGTTTATTTTTCTAAATACATTCAAATAT
GTATCCGCTCATGAGACAATAACCCTGATAAATGCTTCAATAATATTGAAAAAGGAAGAGTCCTGAGGCG
GAAAGAACCAGCTGTGGAATGTGTGTCAGTTAGGGTGTGGAAAGTCCCCAGGCTCCCCAGCAGGCAGAAG
TATGCAAAGCATGCATCTCAATTAGTCAGCAACCAGGTGTGGAAAGTCCCCAGGCTCCCCAGCAGGCAGA
AGTATGCAAAGCATGCATCTCAATTAGTCAGCAACCATAGTCCCGCCCCTAACTCCGCCCATCCCGCCCC
TAACTCCGCCCAGTTCCGCCCATTCTCCGCCCCATGGCTGACTAATTTTTTTTATTTATGCAGAGGCCGA
GGCCGCCTCGGCCTCTGAGCTATTCCAGAAGTAGTGAGGAGGCTTTTTTGGAGGCCTAGGCTTTTGCAAA
GATCGATCAAGAGACAGGATGAGGATCGTTTCGCATGATTGAACAAGATGGATTGCACGCAGGTTCTCCG
GCCGCTTGGGTGGAGAGGCTATTCGGCTATGACTGGGCACAACAGACAATCGGCTGCTCTGATGCCGCCG
TGTTCCGGCTGTCAGCGCAGGGGCGCCCGGTTCTTTTTGTCAAGACCGACCTGTCCGGTGCCCTGAATGA
ACTGCAAGACGAGGCAGCGCGGCTATCGTGGCTGGCCACGACGGGCGTTCCTTGCGCAGCTGTGCTCGAC
GTTGTCACTGAAGCGGGAAGGGACTGGCTGCTATTGGGCGAAGTGCCGGGGCAGGATCTCCTGTCATCTC
ACCTTGCTCCTGCCGAGAAAGTATCCATCATGGCTGATGCAATGCGGCGGCTGCATACGCTTGATCCGGC
TACCTGCCCATTCGACCACCAAGCGAAACATCGCATCGAGCGAGCACGTACTCGGATGGAAGCCGGTCTT
GTCGATCAGGATGATCTGGACGAAGAGCATCAGGGGCTCGCGCCAGCCGAACTGTTCGCCAGGCTCAAGG
CGAGCATGCCCGACGGCGAGGATCTCGTCGTGACCCATGGCGATGCCTGCTTGCCGAATATCATGGTGGA
AAATGGCCGCTTTTCTGGATTCATCGACTGTGGCCGGCTGGGTGTGGCGGACCGCTATCAGGACATAGCG
TTGGCTACCCGTGATATTGCTGAAGAGCTTGGCGGCGAATGGGCTGACCGCTTCCTCGTGCTTTACGGTA
TCGCCGCTCCCGATTCGCAGCGCATCGCCTTCTATCGCCTTCTTGACGAGTTCTTCTGAGCGGGACTCTG
GGGTTCGAAATGACCGACCAAGCGACGCCCAACCTGCCATCACGAGATTTCGATTCCACCGCCGCCTTCT
ATGAAAGGTTGGGCTTCGGAATCGTTTTCCGGGACGCCGGCTGGATGATCCTCCAGCGCGGGGATCTCAT
GCTGGAGTTCTTCGCCCACCCTAGGGGGAGGCTAACTGAAACACGGAAGGAGACAATACCGGAAGGAACC
CGCGCTATGACGGCAATAAAAAGACAGAATAAAACGCACGGTGTTGGGTCGTTTGTTCATAAACGCGGGG
TTCGGTCCCAGGGCTGGCACTCTGTCGATACCCCACCGAGACCCCATTGGGGCCAATACGCCCGCGTTTC
TTCCTTTTCCCCACCCCACCCCCCAAGTTCGGGTGAAGGCCCAGGGCTCGCAGCCAACGTCGGGGCGGCA
GGCCCTGCCATAGCCTCAGGTTACTCATATATACTTTAGATTGATTTAAAACTTCATTTTTAATTTAAAA
GGATCTAGGTGAAGATCCTTTTTGATAATCTCATGACCAAAATCCCTTAACGTGAGTTTTCGTTCCACTG
AGCGTCAGACCCCGTAGAAAAGATCAAAGGATCTTCTTGAGATCCTTTTTTTCTGCGCGTAATCTGCTGC
TTGCAAACAAAAAAACCACCGCTACCAGCGGTGGTTTGTTTGCCGGATCAAGAGCTACCAACTCTTTTTC
CGAAGGTAACTGGCTTCAGCAGAGCGCAGATACCAAATACTGTTCTTCTAGTGTAGCCGTAGTTAGGCCA
CCACTTCAAGAACTCTGTAGCACCGCCTACATACCTCGCTCTGCTAATCCTGTTACCAGTGGCTGCTGCC
AGTGGCGATAAGTCGTGTCTTACCGGGTTGGACTCAAGACGATAGTTACCGGATAAGGCGCAGCGGTCGG
GCTGAACGGGGGGTTCGTGCACACAGCCCAGCTTGGAGCGAACGACCTACACCGAACTGAGATACCTACA
GCGTGAGCTATGAGAAAGCGCCACGCTTCCCGAAGGGAGAAAGGCGGACAGGTATCCGGTAAGCGGCAGG
GTCGGAACAGGAGAGCGCACGAGGGAGCTTCCAGGGGGAAACGCCTGGTATCTTTATAGTCCTGTCGGGT
TTCGCCACCTCTGACTTGAGCGTCGATTTTTGTGATGCTCGTCAGGGGGGCGGAGCCTATGGAAAAACGC
CAGCAACGCGGCCTTTTTACGGTTCCTGGCCTTTTGCTGGCCTTTTGCTCACATGTTCTTTCCTGCGTTA
TCCCCTGATTCTGTGGATAACCGTATTACCGCCATGCATTAGTTATTAATAGTAATCAATTACGGGGTCA
TTAGTTCATAGCCCATATATGGAGTTCCGCGTTACATAACTTACGGTAAATGGCCCGCCTGGCTGACCGC
CCAACGACCCCCGCCCATTGACGTCAATAATGACGTATGTTCCCATAGTAACGCCAATAGGGACTTTCCA
TTGACGTCAATGGGTGGAGTATTTACGGTAAACTGCCCACTTGGCAGTACATCAAGTGTATCATATGCCA
AGTACGCCCCCTATTGACGTCAATGACGGTAAATGGCCCGCCTGGCATTATGCCCAGTACATGACCTTAT
GGGACTTTCCTACTTGGCAGTACATCTACGTATTAGTCATCGCTATTACCATGGTGATGCGGTTTTGGCA
GTACATCAATGGGCGTGGATAGCGGTTTGACTCACGGGGATTTCCAAGTCTCCACCCCATTGACGTCAAT
GGGAGTTTGTTTTGGCACCAAAATCAACGGGACTTTCCAAAATGTCGT
Features (pLannotate 1.2.2; 16 found; start..end, strand, type, name):
     92..119     +  misc_feature   MCS (fragment): multiple cloning site
    126..1322    +  CDS            ACTR2: ARP2_BOVIN - Also known as ARP2. Experimental evidence at protein level: Swiss-Prot protein existence level 1. ATP-binding component of the Arp2/3 complex, a multiprotein complex that mediates actin polymerization upon stimulation by nucleation-promoting factor (NPF). The Arp2/3 complex mediates the formation of branched actin networks in the cytoplasm, providing the force for cell motility. Seems to contact the pointed end of the daughter actin filament. In podocytes, required for the formation of lamellipodia downstream of AVIL and PLCE1 regulation. In addition to its role in the cytoplasmic
   1365..2042    +  CDS            d2EosFP: d2EosFP is a photoconvertible red fluorescent protein published in 2004, derived from Lobophyllia hemprichii.
   2090..2768    +  CDS            EosFP (fragment): green-to-red photoswitchable fluorescent protein (Wiedenmann et al., 2004)
   2784..2867    +  CDS            large T antigen (fragment): large T antigen from SV40 (simian virus 40)
   2890..3011    +  polyA_signal   SV40 poly(A) signal: SV40 polyadenylation signal
   3045..3473    -  rep_origin     f1 ori (sequence partly withheld): f1 bacteriophage origin of replication; arrow indicates direction of (+) strand synthesis
   3500..3604    +  promoter       AmpR promoter: bla
   3606..3963    +  promoter       SV40 promoter: SV40 enhancer and early promoter
   3998..4792    +  CDS            NeoR/KanR: aminoglycoside phosphotransferase from Tn5; aph(3')-II (or nptII); confers resistance to neomycin, kanamycin, and G418 (Geneticin®)
   4813..4965    +  CDS            ble (fragment): BLE_KLEPN - Experimental evidence at protein level: Swiss-Prot protein existence level 1. Binding protein with a strong affinity to the bleomycin family of antibiotics. Binds to CL990; an antimitotic-antibiotic compound. From Klebsiella pneumoniae.
   5024..5071    +  polyA_signal   HSV TK poly(A) signal: herpes simplex virus thymidine kinase polyadenylation signal (Cole and Stacy, 1985)
   5162..5178    -  polyA_signal   bGH poly(A) signal (fragment): bovine growth hormone polyadenylation signal
   5400..5988    +  rep_origin     ori: high-copy-number ColE1/pMB1/pBR322/pUC origin of replication
   6163..6466    +  enhancer       CMV enhancer: human cytomegalovirus immediate early enhancer
   6467..69      +  promoter       CMV promoter (across the origin): human cytomegalovirus (CMV) immediate early promoter
