[The description below was written by a language model from this plasmid's Addgene catalogue record and pLannotate feature annotations shown in this document.]
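Description:
tdEos-ARP2-N-14 is a mammalian expression plasmid built on the tdEos-N1 backbone, an N1-style fusion vector in which the gene of interest sits upstream of the fluorescent protein. The insert is human ARP2 (ACTR2), the ATP-binding subunit of the Arp2/3 complex that nucleates branched actin networks. The annotation software matched the coding sequence to the bovine ortholog entry, which reflects database similarity rather than a different recorded species. ARP2 is driven by the CMV immediate-early enhancer and promoter, which span the numbering origin of the 6.6 kb circular sequence. After a short linker it is followed by two consecutive Eos-type coding units, annotated as d2EosFP and an EosFP fragment, which together form the tandem-dimer tdEos tag at the C terminus of ARP2. An SV40 polyadenylation signal terminates the transcript. The short "large T antigen" hit just before it is probably residual SV40 sequence, not an intended payload.

The plasmid replicates in bacteria from a high-copy pUC-type origin and also carries an f1 origin. A single NeoR/KanR gene has dual promoters: a bacterial bla promoter gives kanamycin resistance in E. coli, and the SV40 early promoter gives G418 selection in mammalian cells. An HSV TK poly(A) signal follows this gene. The small ble and bGH poly(A) fragments look like incidental matches.

Eos is a green-to-red photoconvertible protein, and the record lists excitation/emission of 505/516 nm for the green state and 569/581 nm for the red state. The stated purpose is localization of actin-related protein, so the construct suits live-cell imaging of Arp2/3-containing structures. Photoconversion also allows tracking or super-resolution approaches, although the record does not name specific applications.
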