Addgene plasmid #57581: tdEos-ARP2-N-14
Purpose: Localization: Actin Related Protein, Excitation: 505 / 569, Emission: 516 / 581
Depositing lab: Michael Davidson.
Backbone
  Vector backbone: tdEos-N1
  Backbone size w/o insert (bp): 4750
  Vector type: Mammalian Expression
  Selectable markers: Neomycin (select with G418)
Growth in bacteria
  Bacterial resistance: Kanamycin, 50 μg/mL
  Growth temperature: 37°C
  Growth strain: DH5alpha
  Copy number: High Copy
Gene/Insert
  Gene/Insert name: ARP2 (alt name: NM_001005386.1)
  Species: H. sapiens (human)
  Entrez Gene: ACTR2 (a.k.a. ARP2)
  Promoter: CMV
  Tag / fusion protein: tdEos (C terminal on backbone)
  Cloning method: Unknown
  Sequencing primers: 5′ CMV-F; 3′ SV40pA-R
Terms and licenses: Academic/Nonprofit Terms; Industry Terms
Depositor comments: . Excitation = 505 / 569; Emission = 516 / 581
How to cite: tdEos-ARP2-N-14 was a gift from Michael Davidson (Addgene plasmid # 57581 ; http://n2t.net/addgene:57581 ; RRID:Addgene_57581)
