>Addgene plasmid #57581 | tdEos-ARP2-N-14 | depositor partial sequence | sequence record 88730 | insert sequence
GATCCGCTAGCGCTACCGGACTCAGATCTCGAGACCGCCATGGACAGCCAGGGCAGGAAGGTGGTGGTGT
GCGACAACGGCACCGGGTTTGTGAAGTGTGGATATGCAGGCTCTAACTTTCCAGAACACATCTTCCCAGC
TTTGGTTGGAAGACCTATTATCAGATCAACCACCAAAGTGGGAAACATTGAAATCAAGAATAACAAAAAG
ATGGATCTTATGGTTGGTGATGAGGCAAGTGAATTACGATCAATGTTAGAAGTTAACTACCCTATGGAAA
ATGGCATAGTACGAAATTGGGATGACATGAAACACCTGTGGGACTACACATTTGGACCAGAGAAACTTAA
TATAGATACCAGAAATTGTAAAATCTTACTCACAGAACCTCCTATGAACCCAACCAAAAACAGAGAGAAG
ATTGTAGAGGTAATGTTTGAAACTTACCAGTTTTCCGGTGTATATGTAGCCATCCAGGCAGTTCTGACTT
TGTACGCTCAAGGTTTATTGACTGGTGTAGTGGTAGACTCTGGAGATGGTGTGACTCACATTTGCCCAGT
ATATGAAGGCTTTTCTCTCCCTCATCTTACCAGGAGACTGGATATTGCTGGGAGGGATATAACTAGATAT
CTTATCAAGCTACTTCTGTTGCGAGGATACGCCTTCAACCACTCTGCTGATTTTGAAACGGTTCGCATGA
TTAAAGAAAAACTGTGTTACGTGGGATATAATATTGAGCAAGAGCAGAAACTGGCCTTAGAAACCACAGT
ATTAGTTGAATCTTATACACTCCCAGATGGACGTATCATCAAAGTTGGGGGAGAGAGATTTGAAGCACCA
GAAGCTTTATTTCAGCCTCACTTGATCAATGTTGAAGGAGTTGGTGTTGCTGAATTGCTTTTTAACACAA
TTCAGGCAGCTGACATTGATACCAGATCTGAATTCTACAAACACATTGTGCTTTCTGGAGGGTCTACTAT
GTATCCTGGCCTGCCATCACGGTTGGAACGAGAACTTAAACAGCTTTACTTAGAACGAGTTTTGAAGGGT
GATGTGGAAAAACTTTCTAAATTTAAGATCCGCATTGAAGACCCACCCCGCAGAAAGCACATGGTATTCC
TGGGTGGTGCAGTTCTAGCGGATATCATGAAAGACAAAGACAACTTTTGGATGACCCGACAAGAGTACCA
AGAAAAGGGTGTCCGTGTGCTAGAGAAACTTGGTGTGACTGTTCGAGGGGGTGCGTCAGGCGGCAGCGGA
TCTGGACCGGTCGCCACCATGAGTGCGATTAAGCCAGACATGAAGATCAACCTCCGTATGGAAGGCAACG
TAAACGGGCACCACTTTGTGATCGACGGAGATGGTACAGGCAAGCCTTTTGAGGGAAAACAGAGTATGGA
TCTTGAAGTCAAAGAGGGCGGACCTCTGCCTTTTGCCTTTGATATCCTGACCACTGCATTCCATTACGGC
AACAGGGTATTCGCCGAATATCCAGACCACATACAAGACTATTTTAAGCAGTCGTTTCCTAAGGGGTATT
CGTGGGAACGAAGCTTGACTTTCGAAGACGGGGGCATTTGCATTGCCAGAAACGACATAACAATGGAAGG
GGACACTTTCTATAATAAAGTTCGATTTCACGGTGTAAACTTTCCCGCCAATGGTCCAGTTATGCAGAAG
AAGACGCTGAAATGGGAGCCCTCCACTGAGAAAATGTATGTGCGTGATGGAGTGCTGACTGGTGATATTC
GCATGGCTTTGTTGCTTGAAGGAAATGCCCATTACCGATGTGACTTCAGAACTACTTACAAAGCTAAGGA
GAAGGGTGTCAAGTTACCAGGCTACCACTTTGTGGACCACTGCATTGAGATTTTAAGCCATGACAAAGAT
TACAACAAGGTTAAGCTGTATGAGCATGCTGTTGCTCATTCTGGATTGCCTGACAATGCCAGACGATCCG
GTAGCGGTCACGGTACTGGTTCTACTGGTTCTGGTTCTTCTGAGAGTGCGATTAAGCCAGACATGAAGAT
CAACCTCCGTATGGAAGGCAACGTAAACGGGCACCACTTTGTGATCGACGGAGATGGTACAGGCAAGCCT
TTTGAGGGAAAACAGAGTATGGATCTTGAAGTCAAAGAGGGCGGACCTCTGCCTTTTGCCTTTGATATCC
TGACCACTGCATTCCATTACGGCAACAGGGTATTCGCCGAATATCCAGACCACATACAAGACTATTTTAA
GCAGTCGTTTCCTAAGGGGTATTCGTGGGAACGAAGCTTGACTTTCGAAGACGGGGGCATTTGCATTGCC
AGAAACGACATAACAATGGAAGGGGACACTTTCTATAATAAAGTTCGATTTCACGGTGTAAACTTTCCCG
CCAATGGTCCAGTTATGCAGAAGAAGACGCTGAAATGGGAGCCCTCCACTGAGAAAATGTATGTGCGTGA
TGGAGTGCTGACTGGTGATATTCGCATGGCTTTGTTGCTTGAAGGAAATGCCCATTACCGATGTGACTTC
AGAACTACTTACAAAGCTAAGGAGAAGGGTGTCAAGTTACCAGGCTACCACTTTGTGGACCACTGCATTG
AGATTTTAAGCCATGACAAAGATTACAACAAGGTTAAGCTGTATGAGCATGCTGTTGCTCATTCTGGATT
GCCTGACAATGCCAGACGATAAGCGGCCGCGACTCTAGATCATAATCAGCC
